Addgene plasmid #187998: GBH-R-gcryGFP.1
Purpose: Cloning vector for conditional, intronic, targeted integration of a genebreak cassette optimized for zebrafish
Depositing lab: Karl Clark. Depositing organization: Mayo Foundation for Medical Education and Research.
Backbone
  Vector backbone: pKTol2-SE
  Backbone manufacturer: K.Clark
  Backbone size w/o insert (bp): 7200
  Vector type: Targetable insertional mutagen and reporter system
Growth in bacteria
  Bacterial resistance: Kanamycin, 50 μg/mL
  Growth temperature: 37°C
  Growth strain: DH5alpha
  Copy number: High Copy
Gene/Insert
  Gene/Insert name: Targeted mRFP protein trap; secondary marker gamma crystallin GFP
  Species: D. rerio (zebrafish)
  Promoter: Endogenuous Promoter; gamma crystallin promotor
  Cloning method: Restriction Enzyme; 5′ cloning site BfuaI (unknown if destroyed); 3′ cloning site BspQI (unknown if destroyed)
  Sequencing primers: 5′ SEQ-pk-F1: TGTATTACTGTTTATGTAAGCAGACA; 3′ SEQ-pk-R1: AGCGAGTCAGTGAGCGA
Terms and licenses: Academic/Nonprofit Terms; Industry Terms: Not Available to Industry
Depositor comments: This plasmid is designed to have homology domains cloned into the 5' end and 3' end. Bfuai is used to clone in the 5' homology domain, while BspQi is used to clone in the 3' homology domain.
How to cite: GBH-R-gcryGFP.1 was a gift from Karl Clark (Addgene plasmid # 187998 ; http://n2t.net/addgene:187998 ; RRID:Addgene_187998)
