[The description below was written by a language model from this plasmid's Addgene catalogue record and pLannotate feature annotations shown in this document.]
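Description:
GBH-R-gcryGFP.1 is a cloning vector for building donors that integrate a conditional gene-break cassette into introns of chosen zebrafish genes. It is built on the pKTol2-SE backbone and is catalogued as a targetable insertional mutagen and reporter system. In E. coli it replicates from a high-copy ColE1/pUC-type origin and is selected with kanamycin through an aph(3')-Ia (KanR) gene. The sequenced record is about 7.3 kb. Remnants of a pBluescript-style cloning region (lac promoter and operator, a lacZα fragment, T3 and T7 promoters) lie upstream of the cassette.

The payload has two parts. The first is an mRFP1 protein trap with no promoter of its own. After integration it relies on the endogenous promoter of the targeted locus, so red fluorescence reports expression of the trapped gene while the cassette disrupts the normal transcript. The second is a secondary marker, EGFP followed by a bGH polyadenylation signal, which the catalogue says is driven by a gamma crystallin promoter. That promoter is not annotated in the feature table, but it typically gives lens-specific fluorescence that is convenient for identifying carriers. Two reverse-oriented SV40 poly(A) signals follow the marker. Two loxP sites in the same orientation flank the whole mRFP1-to-poly(A) region, which would allow Cre-mediated excision and fits the "conditional" design. A minimal φC31 attB site sits just outside the downstream loxP; the record does not state its purpose.

Users adapt the vector to a locus by cloning a 5' homology domain with BfuAI and a 3' homology domain with BspQI on either side of the cassette. The record does not describe the nuclease or delivery method used for integration. Several short annotated fragments (LEU2 promoter, SV40 promoter, T7 Φ3.8 promoter) are probably incidental sequence matches.
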