Features (pLannotate 1.2.2; 23 found; start..end, strand, type, name):
    203..221     -  promoter       T7 Φ3.8 promoter (fragment): weak promoter for bacteriophage T7 RNA polymerase
    278..299     +  protein_bind   CAP binding site: CAP binding activates transcription in the presence of cAMP. E. coli catabolite activator protein
    314..344     +  promoter       lac promoter: promoter for the E. coli lac operon
    352..368     +  protein_bind   lac operator: The lac repressor binds to the lac operator to inhibit transcription in E. coli. This inhibition can be relieved by adding lactose or isopropyl-β-D-thiogalactopyranoside (IPTG). lac repressor encoded by lacI
    413..431     +  promoter       T3 promoter: promoter for bacteriophage T3 RNA polymerase
    447..470     +  misc_feature   MCS (fragment): pBluescript multiple cloning site
    479..497     -  promoter       T7 promoter: promoter for bacteriophage T7 RNA polymerase
    505..660     +  CDS            lacZα (fragment): LacZα fragment of β-galactosidase; lacZ fragment
    735..768     +  protein_bind   loxP: Cre-mediated recombination occurs in the 8-bp core sequence (GCATACAT). Cre recombinase
    946..1620    +  CDS            mRFP1: monomeric derivative of DsRed (Campbell et al., 2002) mammalian codon-optimized
   2281..2297    +  promoter       LEU2 promoter (fragment): S. cerevisiae LEU2
   3519..4238    +  CDS            EGFP: the original enhanced GFP (Yang et al., 1996) mammalian codon-optimized
   4243..4467    +  polyA_signal   bGH poly(A) signal: bovine growth hormone polyadenylation signal
   4471..4488    +  promoter       SV40 promoter (fragment): SV40 enhancer and early promoter
   4537..4618    -  polyA_signal   SV40 poly(A) signal: SV40 polyadenylation signal
   4641..4708    -  CDS            large T antigen (fragment): large T antigen from SV40 (simian virus 40)
   4742..4823    -  polyA_signal   SV40 poly(A) signal: SV40 polyadenylation signal
   4846..4913    -  CDS            large T antigen (fragment): large T antigen from SV40 (simian virus 40)
   4972..5005    +  protein_bind   loxP: Cre-mediated recombination occurs in the 8-bp core sequence (GCATACAT). Cre recombinase
   5047..5080    -  protein_bind   attB: minimal attB site for the φC31 integrase (Groth et al., 2000) phage φC31 integrase
   5260..5278    +  promoter       T7 promoter: promoter for bacteriophage T7 RNA polymerase
   5565..6374    +  CDS            KanR: aminoglycoside phosphotransferase; aph(3')-Ia; confers resistance to kanamycin in bacteria or G418 (Geneticin®) in eukaryotes
   6517..7105    +  rep_origin     ori: high-copy-number ColE1/pMB1/pBR322/pUC origin of replication
>Addgene plasmid #187998 | GBH-R-gcryGFP.1 | addgene full sequence | sequence record 381130 | Addgene NGS Result
TTTAAATGGTACCGAGCAGAGGTGTAAAAAGTACTCAAAAATTTTACTCAAGTGAAAGTACAAGTACTTA
GGGAAAATTTTACTCAATTAAAAGTAAAAGTATCTGGCTAGAATCTTACTTGAGTAAAAGTAAAAAAGTA
CTCCATTAAAATTGTACTTGAGTATTAAGGAAGTAAAAGTAAAAGCAAGAAAGAAAACTAGAGTGGTCTC
CCTTTAGTGAGGGTCAATTGATGGGAGGCGTTCGGGCCACAGCGGACACGCAGGTGCGCAACGCAATTAA
TGTGAGTTAGCTCACTCATTAGGCACCCCAGGCTTTACACTTTATGCTTCCGGCTCGTATGTTGTGTGGA
ATTGTGAGCGGATAACAATTTCACACAGGAAACAGCTATGACCATGATTACGCCAAGCGCGCAATTAACC
CTCACTAAAGGGAACAAAAGCTGGAGGACCTCGAGGGGGGGCCCGGTACCCAATTCGCCCTATAGTGAGT
CGTATTACGCGCGCTCACTGGCCGTCGTTTTACAACGTCGTGACTGGGAAAACCCTGGCGTTACCCAACT
TAATCGCCTTGCAGCACATCCCCCTTTCGCCAGCTGGCGTAATAGCGAAGAGGCCCGCACCGATCGCCCT
TCCCAACAGTTGCGCAGCCTGAATGGCGAATGGACCTGCCACACTTCCTTGCTAGACAATGGGCCCATAA
CTTTAAATAATGCCAATTATTTAAAGTTACTATCATAACTTCGTATAGCATACATTATACGAAGTTATAC
CTAGGCTTACCACCCACTAGCGGTCAGACTGCAGATTGCAGCACGAAACAGGAAGCTGACTCCACATGGT
CACATGCTCACTGAAGTGTTGACTTCCCTGACAGCTGTGCACTTTCTAAACCGGTTTTCTCATTCATTTA
CAGTTCAGCCGGAATTCACCCGGGTACCGGAAGGTGCCTCCTCCGAGGACGTCATCAAGGAGTTCATGCG
CTTCAAGGTGCGCATGGAGGGCTCCGTGAACGGCCACGAGTTCGAGATCGAGGGCGAGGGCGAGGGCCGC
CCCTACGAGGGCACCCAGACCGCCAAGCTGAAGGTGACCAAGGGCGGCCCCCTGCCCTTCGCCTGGGACA
TCCTGTCCCCTCAGTTCCAGTACGGCTCCAAGGCCTACGTGAAGCACCCCGCCGACATCCCCGACTACTT
GAAGCTGTCCTTCCCCGAGGGCTTCAAGTGGGAGCGCGTGATGAACTTCGAGGACGGCGGCGTGGTGACC
GTGACCCAGGACTCCTCCCTGCAGGACGGCGAGTTCATCTACAAGGTGAAGCTGCGCGGCACCAACTTCC
CCTCCGACGGCCCCGTAATGCAGAAGAAGACCATGGGCTGGGAGGCCTCCACCGAGCGGATGTACCCCGA
GGACGGCGCCCTGAAGGGCGAGATCAAGATGAGGCTGAAGCTGAAGGACGGCGGCCACTACGACGCCGAG
GTCAAGACCACCTACATGGCCAAGAAGCCCGTGCAGCTGCCCGGCGCCTACAAGACCGACATCAAGCTGG
ACATCACCTCCCACAACGAGGACTACACCATCGTGGAACAGTACGAGCGCGCCGAGGGCCGCCACTCCAC
CGGAGCCTAAGACTAGTAATTAAGTCTCAGCCACCGTTAACTGAACATGTCAAAACCTGTGGAGACTGTT
GAGATTTGATGTTCTGAAAAGATAAAGCCTATAAATAAAATGTTGCCCAAATTTCCTGCCTGATGTTTTT
CTTTGTCTTTGCTACATGGCTTTGCTGCTCGGATCGGCTCACTCTGTGTATGCCACGTTCACTTTGTACT
CTCCTTCTCACGGTAGGTTTATTATTTTTAGATGTGCAGTTAGTTTCTGTGAAATAACACACCACACACT
GATATTGTCTGTGCATTGACTTGGTGAGTGCACATTGTTTTTGATCTTGACATATTTATATTTGATTGAT
CAGGTGAACTGTGTGAATCTAAAGTGCTCCATACAGATGTTCTGCATTGAAAATATTCTCATTTTATTAG
TGGAAGTGAGTGTATGCCACATCCAATCAATTTCAGCAAACACCCCAGTATGATTTAATGCAAAAAAATG
AAGGTATCAAACACGCATTACTACTTTGCAGTTAAATATTTAACATTTATTCCAACACGAAAAAAAGCAG
TAAATAACACTTTGACAAACACGTCAGGACATCTTATTTTTGTCACCCTCACAGGCAATTTAGTATAATA
TATTATATATATATATATATCATATAATAATATTCAGTATAATATATATATATATATCATATTATAATAT
TCAGTATAATATAAAACACAAACACATATATGTATAATATAATATAACATTTTTATTTATTGAGATGCCT
CTATGGACCGTGTTATAAGAAGTAAAGATCAGGAGAAGTAAACATGAAGTGTAATTATGAATACTGATGT
TAAATTAAGCTATGATGAGTTTTCACTGTTAATTTACCATCTCAATTAAATGTTGATGCCTCCATGACCA
AGTTAAGCAGATGAGACTGAGGACAACTGTAGAAGACAAGATGTTCACTTTGCTGAATATAGCTGGCTTG
ACAGTTATCTATGACTCTATAAATATATATATATTTTTTTTTTTATAAAATGATTTATTTATAACTATAT
ATCCATTTCTCAGACAGGTGCTTCATATCCCTCACTCCCGTAGCTGTCCATGCTGGATCTGTCCCCGTTG
TTTTTAAAAAGCTAAATAAGTTATTAACATGACTGCATCCAGCGAGCCAAACCTGTCTGGTGTACAGCTA
CCAGAGAAGCTTGAGATCCTAGTCACCGGCGTTCCTAGTTCTTTAAACTGTTACAAAGTGTTTGGACCAG
CAACTGAATTGCACTGTAAATTACCACATCAGGGTCTCCGGGGTCAACGCTGCTAAGCAATGGACTGGAA
AATTTGTGACATTGAGTTTTTGGAATAACTGGGAATGCTGGATAACTCTTTGGGTAAAGCTATGGAACAA
AAGTACCAGCATGAACTAAGAAATGACTGTCACAGCACAACATCAAACACAATGCAAGACAAAGGTTCTC
TGCTTTTGCCTTACTTGACAGAAAAAGTAAGCTCTAGGTTCATCGCATGCAGACAGCAGCAATACATGAC
ATATATAAAGGCTGGCTCTTTTCTCCCTTCCATTGAACTGAAACTTCCACTCAGTCAGACTTGCGGGGGA
TCCACAGCCTGACTAACTCGACAAACCCCCCCAAACCTAAGGTGAGTTGATCTTTAAGCTTTTTACATTT
TCAGCTCGCATATATCAATTCGCGCGCATTGTCACACTAGCACCCACTAGCGGTCAGACTGCAGATTGCA
GCACGAAACAGGAAGCTGACTCCACATGGTCACATGCTCACTGAAGTGTTGACTTCCCTGACAGCTGTGC
ACTTTCTAAACCGGTTTTCTCATTCATTTACAGTTCAGCCGGAATTCACCTCGAGACCATGGCTCCAAAG
AAGAAGCGTAAGGTAACCATGGTGAGCAAGGGCGAGGAGCTGTTCACCGGGGTGGTGCCCATCCTGGTCG
AGCTGGACGGCGACGTAAACGGCCACAAGTTCAGCGTGTCCGGCGAGGGCGAGGGCGATGCCACCTACGG
CAAGCTGACCCTGAAGTTCATCTGCACCACCGGCAAGCTGCCCGTGCCCTGGCCCACCCTCGTGACCACC
CTGACCTACGGCGTGCAGTGCTTCAGCCGCTACCCCGACCACATGAAGCAGCACGACTTCTTCAAGTCCG
CCATGCCCGAAGGCTACGTCCAGGAGCGCACCATCTTCTTCAAGGACGACGGCAACTACAAGACCCGCGC
CGAGGTGAAGTTCGAGGGCGACACCCTGGTGAACCGCATCGAGCTGAAGGGCATCGACTTCAAGGAGGAC
GGCAACATCCTGGGGCACAAGCTGGAGTACAACTACAACAGCCACAACGTCTATATCATGGCCGACAAGC
AGAAGAACGGCATCAAGGTGAACTTCAAGATCCGCCACAACATCGAGGACGGCAGCGTGCAGCTCGCCGA
CCACTACCAGCAGAACACCCCCATCGGCGACGGCCCCGTGCTGCTGCCCGACAACCACTACCTGAGCACC
CAGTCCGCCCTGAGCAAAGACCCCAACGAGAAGCGCGATCACATGGTCCTGCTGGAGTTCGTGACCGCCG
CCGGGATCACTCTCGGCATGGACGAGCTGTACAAGTAAAGATCTGTGCCTTCTAGTTGCCAGCCATCTGT
TGTTTGCCCCTCCCCCGTGCCTTCCTTGACCCTGGAAGGTGCCACTCCCACTGTCCTTTCCTAATAAAAT
GAGGAAATTGCATCGCATTGTCTGAGTAGGTGTCATTCTATTCTGGGGGGTGGGGTGGGGCAGGACAGCA
AGGGGGAGGATTGGGAAGACAATAGCAGGCATGCTGGGGATGCGGTGGGCTCTATGGCTTCTGAGGCGGA
AAGAACCAAAGGGCGAATTAATTCATTGATGAGTTTGGACAAACCACAACTAGAATGCAGTGAAAAAAAT
GCTTTATTTGTGAAATTTGTGATGCTATTGCTTTATTTGTAACCATTATAAGCTGCAATAAACAAGTTAA
CAACAACAATTGCATTCATTTTATGTTTCAGGTTCAGGGGGAGGTGTGGGAGGTTTTTTAAAGCAAGTAA
AACCTCTACAAATGTGGTCATTGATGAGTTTGGACAAACCACAACTAGAATGCAGTGAAAAAAATGCTTT
ATTTGTGAAATTTGTGATGCTATTGCTTTATTTGTAACCATTATAAGCTGCAATAAACAAGTTAACAACA
ACAATTGCATTCATTTTATGTTTCAGGTTCAGGGGGAGGTGTGGGAGGTTTTTTAAAGCAAGTAAAACCT
CTACAAATGTGGTCATTCAGATCAATTAACCCTCACCCGGGCTAGCGATGCATGGGAGCTCAAGACGTCT
GATAACTTCGTATAGCATACATTATACGAAGTTATCTACCTAACTTTAAATAATGCCAATTATTTAAAGT
TACTTCCGCGCCCGGGGAGCCCAAGGGCACGCCCTGGCACCTGACGTACGTTGTCTAGCAAGGAAGTGAA
GAGCTATCCGGATATATATGTATGTTATCATAACTGTACTGGCTATGTCAGGTGGTAATGACTGTAACGT
TACGTTACTCGTTGTAGGCACGACATTGAATATGCTCTTCTCCGCTGTGGCCCGAACGCCTCCCGCTAGC
GATGGGATCTAATACGACTCACTATAGGGAGACCAAGGGAAAATAGAATGAAGTGATCTCCAAAAAATAA
GTACTTTTTGACTGTAAATAAAATTGTAAGGAGTAAAAAGTACTTTTTTTTCTAAAAAAATGTAATTAAG
TAAAAGTAAAAGTATTGATTTTTAATTGTACTCAAGTAAAGTAAAAATCCCCAAAAATAATACTTAAGTA
CAGTAATCAAGTAAAATTACTCAAGTACTTTACACCTCTGGGATCCAGCTGCATCATGAACAATAAAACT
GTCTGCTTACATAAACAGTAATACAAGGGGTGTTATGAGCCATATTCAACGGGAAACGTCGAGGCCGCGA
TTAAATTCCAACATGGATGCTGATTTATATGGGTATAAATGGGCTCGCGATAATGTCGGGCAATCAGGTG
CGACAATCTATCGCTTGTATGGGAAGCCCGATGCGCCAGAGTTGTTTCTGAAACATGGCAAAGGTAGCGT
TGCCAATGATGTTACAGATGAGATGGTCAGACTAAACTGGCTGACGGAATTTATGCCTCTTCCGACCATC
AAGCATTTTATCCGTACTCCTGATGATGCATGGTTACTCACCACTGCGATCCCCGGAAAAACAGCATTCC
AGGTATTAGAAGAATATCCTGATTCAGGTGAAAATATTGTTGATGCGCTGGCAGTGTTCCTGCGCCGGTT
GCATTCGATTCCTGTTTGTAATTGTCCTTTTAACAGCGATCGCGTATTTCGTCTCGCTCAGGCGCAATCA
CGAATGAATAACGGTTTGGTTGATGCGAGTGATTTTGATGACGAGCGTAATGGCTGGCCTGTTGAACAAG
TCTGGAAAGAAATGCATAAACTTTTGCCATTCTCACCGGATTCAGTCGTCACTCATGGTGATTTCTCACT
TGATAACCTTATTTTTGACGAGGGGAAATTAATAGGTTGTATTGATGTTGGACGAGTCGGAATCGCAGAC
CGATACCAGGATCTTGCCATCCTATGGAACTGCCTCGGTGAGTTTTCTCCTTCATTACAGAAACGGCTTT
TTCAAAAATATGGTATTGATAATCCTGATATGAATAAATTGCAGTTTCATTTGATGCTCGATGAGTTTTT
CTAATCAGAATTGGTTAATTGGTTGTAACACTGGCAAAAAGGATCTAGGTGAAGATCCTTTTTGATAATC
TCATGACCAAAATCCCTTAACGTGAGTTTTCGTTCCACTGAGCGTCAGACCCCGTAGAAAAGATCAAAGG
ATCTTCTTGAGATCCTTTTTTTCTGCGCGTAATCTGCTGCTTGCAAACAAAAAAACCACCGCTACCAGCG
GTGGTTTGTTTGCCGGATCAAGAGCTACCAACTCTTTTTCCGAAGGTAACTGGCTTCAGCAGAGCGCAGA
TACCAAATACTGTTCTTCTAGTGTAGCCGTAGTTAGGCCACCACTTCAAGAACTCTGTAGCACCGCCTAC
ATACCTCGCTCTGCTAATCCTGTTACCAGTGGCTGCTGCCAGTGGCGATAAGTCGTGTCTTACCGGGTTG
GACTCAAGACGATAGTTACCGGATAAGGCGCAGCGGTCGGGCTGAACGGGGGGTTCGTGCACACAGCCCA
GCTTGGAGCGAACGACCTACACCGAACTGAGATACCTACAGCGTGAGCTATGAGAAAGCGCCACGGTTCC
CGAAGGGAGAAAGGCGGACAGGTATCCGGTAAGCGGCAGGGTCGGAACAGGAGAGCGCACGAGGGAGCTT
CCAGGGGGAAACGCCTGGTATCTTTATAGTCCTGTCGGGTTTCGCCACCTCTGACTTGAGCGTCGATTTT
TGTGATGCTCGTCAGGGGGGCGGAGCCTATGGAAAAACGCCAGCAACGCGGCCTTTTTACGGTTCCTGGC
CTTTTGCTGGCCTTTTGCTCACATGTTCTTTCCTGCGTTATCCCCTGATTCTGTGGATAACCGTATTACC
GCCTTTGAGTGAGCTGATACCGCTCGCCGCAGCCGAACGACCGAGCGCAGCGAGTCAGTGAGCGAGGAAG
CGGAACAGA
